Addgene plasmid #17844: pEGFP-C3-hYAP2
Depositing lab: Marius Sudol. Publication: Akt phosphorylates the Yes-associated protein, YAP, to induce interaction with 14-3-3 and attenuation of p73-mediated apoptosis. Basu S, Totty NF, Irwin MS, Sudol M, Downward J. Mol Cell. 2003 Jan . 11(1):11-23. 10.1016/S1097-2765(02)00776-1 PubMed 12535517.
Backbone
  Vector backbone: pEGFP-C3
  Backbone manufacturer: CLONTECH
  Backbone size w/o insert (bp): 4700
  Vector type: Mammalian Expression, Bacterial Expression
  Selectable markers: Neomycin (select with G418)
Growth in bacteria
  Bacterial resistance: Kanamycin, 50 μg/mL
  Growth temperature: 37°C
  Growth strain: DH5alpha
  Copy number: High Copy
Gene/Insert
  Gene/Insert name: YAP (alt name: YAP2, YAP65)
  Species: H. sapiens (human)
  Insert size (bp): 1550
  GenBank ID: NM_006106
  Entrez Gene: YAP1 (a.k.a. COB1, YAP, YAP-1, YAP2, YAP65, YKI)
  Tag / fusion protein: EGFP (N terminal on backbone)
  Cloning method: Restriction Enzyme
  Sequencing primers: 5′ N/A
Terms and licenses: Academic/Nonprofit Terms; Industry Terms: Not Available to Industry
Depositor comments: This clone was generated by my postdoctoral felllow: Akihiko Komuro.
How to cite: pEGFP-C3-hYAP2 was a gift from Marius Sudol (Addgene plasmid # 17844 ; http://n2t.net/addgene:17844 ; RRID:Addgene_17844)
