[The description below was written by a language model from this plasmid's Addgene catalogue record and pLannotate feature annotations shown in this document.]
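Description:
pEGFP-C3-hYAP2 is a mammalian expression plasmid built on the Clontech pEGFP-C3 backbone that produces human Yes-associated protein (YAP1, also called YAP2 or YAP65) fused to the C terminus of EGFP. The sequenced record is about 6.2 kb, consistent with a roughly 4.7 kb backbone carrying an insert of about 1.5 kb cloned by restriction enzymes into the multiple cloning site. Transcription is driven by the human cytomegalovirus immediate early enhancer and promoter, which gives strong constitutive expression in most mammalian cell lines. The EGFP coding sequence sits immediately upstream of the polylinker, and the YAP1 open reading frame follows it, so the tag is N-terminal to YAP. The transcript is terminated by the SV40 polyadenylation signal.

The plasmid replicates in E. coli from a high-copy ColE1/pUC-type origin and also carries an f1 origin, which permits single-stranded DNA production. A single Tn5 aminoglycoside phosphotransferase gene (NeoR/KanR) serves as the marker in both hosts. A bacterial bla-type promoter drives it for kanamycin selection in E. coli. The adjacent SV40 enhancer/early promoter, paired with the HSV TK polyadenylation signal, drives it in mammalian cells for G418 selection of stable transfectants. The short large T antigen, ble and bGH poly(A) fragments flagged in the annotation are probably backbone remnants or partial matches rather than functional elements.

The fluorescent fusion suits live or fixed-cell visualisation of YAP localisation and detection of the protein through the GFP moiety. The associated publication concerns Akt phosphorylation of YAP, its interaction with 14-3-3 proteins and the attenuation of p73-mediated apoptosis.
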