Features (pLannotate 1.2.2; 15 found; start..end, strand, type, name):
     54..357     +  enhancer       CMV enhancer: human cytomegalovirus immediate early enhancer
    358..561     +  promoter       CMV promoter: human cytomegalovirus (CMV) immediate early promoter
    606..1322    +  CDS            EGFP: EGFP is a basic (constitutively fluorescent) green fluorescent protein published in 1996, derived from Aequorea victoria. It is reported to be a rapidly-maturing weak dimer with moderate acid sensitivity.
   1328..1384    +  misc_feature   MCS: multiple cloning site
   1380..2840    +  CDS            YAP1: YAP1_HUMAN - Also known as YAP65. Experimental evidence at protein level: Swiss-Prot protein existence level 1. [Isoform 3]: Activates the C-terminal fragment (CTF) of ERBB4 (isoform 3). From Homo sapiens (Human).
   2909..2993    +  CDS            large T antigen (fragment): large T antigen from SV40 (simian virus 40)
   3016..3137    +  polyA_signal   SV40 poly(A) signal: SV40 polyadenylation signal
   3171..3599    -  rep_origin     f1 ori (sequence partly withheld): f1 bacteriophage origin of replication; arrow indicates direction of (+) strand synthesis
   3626..3730    +  promoter       AmpR promoter: bla
   3732..4089    +  promoter       SV40 promoter: SV40 enhancer and early promoter
   4124..4918    +  CDS            NeoR/KanR: aminoglycoside phosphotransferase from Tn5; aph(3')-II (or nptII); confers resistance to neomycin, kanamycin, and G418 (Geneticin®)
   4939..5091    +  CDS            ble (fragment): BLE_KLEPN - Experimental evidence at protein level: Swiss-Prot protein existence level 1. Binding protein with a strong affinity to the bleomycin family of antibiotics. Binds to CL990; an antimitotic-antibiotic compound. From Klebsiella pneumoniae.
   5150..5197    +  polyA_signal   HSV TK poly(A) signal: herpes simplex virus thymidine kinase polyadenylation signal (Cole and Stacy, 1985)
   5288..5304    -  polyA_signal   bGH poly(A) signal (fragment): bovine growth hormone polyadenylation signal
   5526..6114    +  rep_origin     ori: high-copy-number ColE1/pMB1/pBR322/pUC origin of replication
>Addgene plasmid #17844 | pEGFP-C3-hYAP2 | addgene full sequence | sequence record 254273 | Addgene NGS Result
TAATAGTAATCAATTACGGGGTCATTAGTTCATAGCCCATATATGGAGTTCCGCGTTACATAACTTACGG
TAAATGGCCCGCCTGGCTGACCGCCCAACGACCCCCGCCCATTGACGTCAATAATGACGTATGTTCCCAT
AGTAACGCCAATAGGGACTTTCCATTGACGTCAATGGGTGGAGTATTTACGGTAAACTGCCCACTTGGCA
GTACATCAAGTGTATCATATGCCAAGTACGCCCCCTATTGACGTCAATGACGGTAAATGGCCCGCCTGGC
ATTATGCCCAGTACATGACCTTATGGGACTTTCCTACTTGGCAGTACATCTACGTATTAGTCATCGCTAT
TACCATGGTGATGCGGTTTTGGCAGTACATCAATGGGCGTGGATAGCGGTTTGACTCACGGGGATTTCCA
AGTCTCCACCCCATTGACGTCAATGGGAGTTTGTTTTGGCACCAAAATCAACGGGACTTTCCAAAATGTC
GTAACAACTCCGCCCCATTGACGCAAATGGGCGGTAGGCGTGTACGGTGGGAGGTCTATATAAGCAGAGC
TGGTTTAGTGAACCGTCAGATCCGCTAGCGCTACCGGTCGCCACCATGGTGAGCAAGGGCGAGGAGCTGT
TCACCGGGGTGGTGCCCATCCTGGTCGAGCTGGACGGCGACGTAAACGGCCACAAGTTCAGCGTGTCCGG
CGAGGGCGAGGGCGATGCCACCTACGGCAAGCTGACCCTGAAGTTCATCTGCACCACCGGCAAGCTGCCC
GTGCCCTGGCCCACCCTCGTGACCACCCTGACCTACGGCGTGCAGTGCTTCAGCCGCTACCCCGACCACA
TGAAGCAGCACGACTTCTTCAAGTCCGCCATGCCCGAAGGCTACGTCCAGGAGCGCACCATCTTCTTCAA
GGACGACGGCAACTACAAGACCCGCGCCGAGGTGAAGTTCGAGGGCGACACCCTGGTGAACCGCATCGAG
CTGAAGGGCATCGACTTCAAGGAGGACGGCAACATCCTGGGGCACAAGCTGGAGTACAACTACAACAGCC
ACAACGTCTATATCATGGCCGACAAGCAGAAGAACGGCATCAAGGTGAACTTCAAGATCCGCCACAACAT
CGAGGACGGCAGCGTGCAGCTCGCCGACCACTACCAGCAGAACACCCCCATCGGCGACGGCCCCGTGCTG
CTGCCCGACAACCACTACCTGAGCACCCAGTCCGCCCTGAGCAAAGACCCCAACGAGAAGCGCGATCACA
TGGTCCTGCTGGAGTTCGTGACCGCCGCCGGGATCACTCTCGGCATGGACGAGCTGTACAAGTACTCAGA
TCTCGAGCTCAAGCTTCGAATTCTGCAGTCGACGGTACCGCGGGCCCGGGATCCCGGGCAGCAGCCGCCG
CCTCAACCGGCCCCCCAGGGCCAAGGGCAGCCGCCTTCGCAGCCCCCGCAGGGGCAGGGCCCGCCGTCCG
GACCCGGGCAACCGGCACCCGCGGCGACCCAGGCGGCGCCGCAGGCACCCCCCGCCGGGCATCAGATCGT
GCACGTCCGCGGGGACTCGGAGACCGACCTGGAGGCGCTCTTCAACGCCGTCATGAACCCCAAGACGGCC
AACGTGCCCCAGACCGTGCCCATGAGGCTCCGGAAGCTGCCCGACTCCTTCTTCAAGCCGCCGGAGCCCA
AATCCCACTCCCGACAGGCCAGTACTGATGCAGGCACTGCAGGAGCCCTGACTCCACAGCATGTTCGAGC
TCATTCCTCTCCAGCTTCTCTGCAGTTGGGAGCTGTTTCTCCTGGGACACTGACCCCCACTGGAGTAGTC
TCTGGCCCAGCAGCTACACCCACAGCTCAGCATCTTCGACAGTCTTCTTTTGAGATACCTGATGATGTAC
CTCTGCCAGCAGGTTGGGAGATGGCAAAGACATCTTCTGGTCAGAGATACTTCTTAAATCACATCGATCA
GACAACAACATGGCAGGACCCCAGGAAGGCCATGCTGTCCCAGATGAACGTCACAGCCCCCACCAGTCCA
CCAGTGCAGCAGAATATGATGAACTCGGCTTCAGGTCCTCTTCCTGATGGATGGGAACAAGCCATGACTC
AGGATGGAGAAATTTACTATATAAACCATAAGAACAAGACCACCTCTTGGCTAGACCCAAGGCTTGACCC
TCGTTTTGCCATGAACCAGAGAATCAGTCAGAGTGCTCCAGTGAAACAGCCACCACCCCTGGCTCCCCAG
AGCCCACAGGGAGGCGTCATGGGTGGCAGCAACTCCAACCAGCAGCAACAGATGCGACTGCAGCAACTGC
AGATGGAGAAGGAGAGGCTGCGGCTGAAACAGCAAGAACTGCTTCGGCAGGAGTTAGCCCTGCGTAGCCA
GTTACCAACACTGGAGCAGGATGGTGGGACTCAAAATCCAGTGTCTTCTCCCGGGATGTCTCAGGAATTG
AGAACAATGACGACCAATAGCTCAGATCCTTTCCTTAACAGTGGCACCTATCACTCTCGAGATGAGAGTA
CAGACAGTGGACTAAGCATGAGCAGCTACAGTGTCCCTCGAACCCCAGATGACTTCCTGAACAGTGTGGA
TGAGATGGATACAGGTGATACTATCAACCAAAGCACCCTGCCCTCACAGCAGAACCGTTTCCCAGACTAC
CTTGAAGCCATTCCTGGGACAAATGTGGACCTTGGAACACTGGAAGGAGATGGAATGAACATAGAAGGAG
AGGAGCTGATGCCAAGTCTGCAGGAAGCTTTGAGTTCTGACATCCTTAATGACATGGAGTCTGTTTTGGC
TGCCACCAAGCTAGATAAAGAAAGCTTTCTTACATGGTTATAGAGCCCTCAGGCAGACTGAATTCTGCAG
ATATCCAGCACAGTGGCGGCCGCTCGAGTCTAGATAACTGATCATAATCAGCCATACCACATTTGTAGAG
GTTTTACTTGCTTTAAAAAACCTCCCACACCTCCCCCTGAACCTGAAACATAAAATGAATGCAATTGTTG
TTGTTAACTTGTTTATTGCAGCTTATAATGGTTACAAATAAAGCAATAGCATCACAAATTTCACAAATAA
AGCATTTTTTTCACTGCATTCTAGTTGTGGTTTGTCCAAACTCATCAATGTATCTTAACGCGTAAATTGT
AAGCGTTAATATTTTGTTAAAATTCGCGTTAAATTTTTGTTAAATCAGCTCATTTTTTAACCAATAGGCC
GAAATCGGCAAAATCCCTTATAAATCAAAAGAATAGACCGAGATAGGGT
[37 nt withheld, positions 3270-3306]
AAAGAACGTGGACTCCAACGTCAAAGG
[49 nt withheld, positions 3334-3382]
T
[91 nt withheld, positions 3384-3474]
G
[124 nt withheld, positions 3476-3599]
CAGGTGGCACTTTTCGGGGAAATGTGCGCGGAACCCCTATTTGTTTATTTTTCTAAATACATTCAAATAT
GTATCCGCTCATGAGACAATAACCCTGATAAATGCTTCAATAATATTGAAAAAGGAAGAGTCCTGAGGCG
GAAAGAACCAGCTGTGGAATGTGTGTCAGTTAGGGTGTGGAAAGTCCCCAGGCTCCCCAGCAGGCAGAAG
TATGCAAAGCATGCATCTCAATTAGTCAGCAACCAGGTGTGGAAAGTCCCCAGGCTCCCCAGCAGGCAGA
AGTATGCAAAGCATGCATCTCAATTAGTCAGCAACCATAGTCCCGCCCCTAACTCCGCCCATCCCGCCCC
TAACTCCGCCCAGTTCCGCCCATTCTCCGCCCCATGGCTGACTAATTTTTTTTATTTATGCAGAGGCCGA
GGCCGCCTCGGCCTCTGAGCTATTCCAGAAGTAGTGAGGAGGCTTTTTTGGAGGCCTAGGCTTTTGCAAA
GATCGATCAAGAGACAGGATGAGGATCGTTTCGCATGATTGAACAAGATGGATTGCACGCAGGTTCTCCG
GCCGCTTGGGTGGAGAGGCTATTCGGCTATGACTGGGCACAACAGACAATCGGCTGCTCTGATGCCGCCG
TGTTCCGGCTGTCAGCGCAGGGGCGCCCGGTTCTTTTTGTCAAGACCGACCTGTCCGGTGCCCTGAATGA
ACTGCAAGACGAGGCAGCGCGGCTATCGTGGCTGGCCACGACGGGCGTTCCTTGCGCAGCTGTGCTCGAC
GTTGTCACTGAAGCGGGAAGGGACTGGCTGCTATTGGGCGAAGTGCCGGGGCAGGATCTCCTGTCATCTC
ACCTTGCTCCTGCCGAGAAAGTATCCATCATGGCTGATGCAATGCGGCGGCTGCATACGCTTGATCCGGC
TACCTGCCCATTCGACCACCAAGCGAAACATCGCATCGAGCGAGCACGTACTCGGATGGAAGCCGGTCTT
GTCGATCAGGATGATCTGGACGAAGAGCATCAGGGGCTCGCGCCAGCCGAACTGTTCGCCAGGCTCAAGG
CGAGCATGCCCGACGGCGAGGATCTCGTCGTGACCCATGGCGATGCCTGCTTGCCGAATATCATGGTGGA
AAATGGCCGCTTTTCTGGATTCATCGACTGTGGCCGGCTGGGTGTGGCGGACCGCTATCAGGACATAGCG
TTGGCTACCCGTGATATTGCTGAAGAGCTTGGCGGCGAATGGGCTGACCGCTTCCTCGTGCTTTACGGTA
TCGCCGCTCCCGATTCGCAGCGCATCGCCTTCTATCGCCTTCTTGACGAGTTCTTCTGAGCGGGACTCTG
GGGTTCGAAATGACCGACCAAGCGACGCCCAACCTGCCATCACGAGATTTCGATTCCACCGCCGCCTTCT
ATGAAAGGTTGGGCTTCGGAATCGTTTTCCGGGACGCCGGCTGGATGATCCTCCAGCGCGGGGATCTCAT
GCTGGAGTTCTTCGCCCACCCTAGGGGGAGGCTAACTGAAACACGGAAGGAGACAATACCGGAAGGAACC
CGCGCTATGACGGCAATAAAAAGACAGAATAAAACGCACGGTGTTGGGTCGTTTGTTCATAAACGCGGGG
TTCGGTCCCAGGGCTGGCACTCTGTCGATACCCCACCGAGACCCCATTGGGGCCAATACGCCCGCGTTTC
TTCCTTTTCCCCACCCCACCCCCCAAGTTCGGGTGAAGGCCCAGGGCTCGCAGCCAACGTCGGGGCGGCA
GGCCCTGCCATAGCCTCAGGTTACTCATATATACTTTAGATTGATTTAAAACTTCATTTTTAATTTAAAA
GGATCTAGGTGAAGATCCTTTTTGATAATCTCATGACCAAAATCCCTTAACGTGAGTTTTCGTTCCACTG
AGCGTCAGACCCCGTAGAAAAGATCAAAGGATCTTCTTGAGATCCTTTTTTTCTGCGCGTAATCTGCTGC
TTGCAAACAAAAAAACCACCGCTACCAGCGGTGGTTTGTTTGCCGGATCAAGAGCTACCAACTCTTTTTC
CGAAGGTAACTGGCTTCAGCAGAGCGCAGATACCAAATACTGTTCTTCTAGTGTAGCCGTAGTTAGGCCA
CCACTTCAAGAACTCTGTAGCACCGCCTACATACCTCGCTCTGCTAATCCTGTTACCAGTGGCTGCTGCC
AGTGGCGATAAGTCGTGTCTTACCGGGTTGGACTCAAGACGATAGTTACCGGATAAGGCGCAGCGGTCGG
GCTGAACGGGGGGTTCGTGCACACAGCCCAGCTTGGAGCGAACGACCTACACCGAACTGAGATACCTACA
GCGTGAGCTATGAGAAAGCGCCACGCTTCCCGAAGGGAGAAAGGCGGACAGGTATCCGGTAAGCGGCAGG
GTCGGAACAGGAGAGCGCACGAGGGAGCTTCCAGGGGGAAACGCCTGGTATCTTTATAGTCCTGTCGGGT
TTCGCCACCTCTGACTTGAGCGTCGATTTTTGTGATGCTCGTCAGGGGGGCGGAGCCTATGGAAAAACGC
CAGCAACGCGGCCTTTTTACGGTTCCTGGCCTTTTGCTGGCCTTTTGCTCACATGTTCTTTCCTGCGTTA
TCCCCTGATTCTGTGGATAACCGTATTACCGCCATGCATTAGTTAT
