>Addgene plasmid #17844 | pEGFP-C3-hYAP2 | addgene partial sequence | sequence record 23779 | 17844 with EGFP-C
CTCTGGCATGGAGAGCTGTACAAGTACTCAGATCTCGAGCTCAAGCTTCGAATTCTGCACTCTANGGTAC
CGCGGGCCCGGGATCCCGGGCAGCAGCCGCCGCCTCAACCGGCCCCCCAGGGCCAAGGGCAGCCGCCTTC
GCAGCCCCCGCAGGGGCAGGGCCCGCCGTCCGGACCCGGGCAACCGGCACCCGCGGCGACCCAGGCGGCG
CCGCAGGCACCCCCCGCCGGGCATCAGATCGTGCACGTCCGCGGGGACTCGGAGACCGACCTGGAGGCGC
TCTTCAACGCCGTCATGAACCCCAAGACGGCCAACGTGCCCCAGACCGTGCCCATGAGGCTCCGGAAGCT
GCCCGACTCCTTCTTCAAGCCGCCGGAGCCCAAATCCCACTCCCGACAGGCCAGTACTGATGCAGGCACT
GCAGGAGCCCTGACTCCACAGCATGTTCGAGCTCATTCCTCTCCAGCTTCTCTGCAGTTGGGAGCTGTTT
CTCCTGGGACACTGACCCCCACTGGAGTAGTCTCTGGCCCAGCAGCTACACCCACAGCTCAGCATCTTCG
ACAGTCTTCTTTTGAGATACCTGATGATGTACCTCTGCCAGCAGGTTGGGANANNTTAATGACTTTTNNG
GTTAAAAGATNTTCTTAAAATCACNTCGATCAAACAACAACATGGCAGGACCCCAGGAAGGCCATGCTGT
CCCAGATGAACGTCACAGCCCCCACAGTCCACAGTGCACAAA
